Addgene plasmid #193427: pNC-BiFC-ED2
Purpose: (Empty Backbone) Nimble cloning-compatible vector for plant BiFC
Depositing lab: Pu Yan. Depositing organization: Chinese Academy of Tropical Agricultural Sciences. Publication: A Nimble Cloning-compatible vector system for high-throughput gene functional analysis in plants. Yan P, Tuo D, Shen W, Deng H, Zhou P, Gao X. Plant Commun. 2023 Mar 13;4(2):100471. doi: 10.1016/j.xplc.2022.100471. Epub 2022 Nov 9. PubMed 36352791.
Backbone
  Vector backbone: pGreen0029
  Vector type: Plant Expression
Growth in bacteria
  Bacterial resistance: Kanamycin, 50 μg/mL
  Growth temperature: 37°C
  Growth strain: ccdB Survival
  Copy number: High Copy
Gene/Insert
  Gene/Insert name: None
Terms and licenses: Academic/Nonprofit Terms; Industry Terms: Not Available to Industry
Depositor comments: nEYFP-NC frame and NC frmae-cEYFP
How to cite: pNC-BiFC-ED2 was a gift from Pu Yan (Addgene plasmid # 193427 ; http://n2t.net/addgene:193427 ; RRID:Addgene_193427)
