[The description below was written by a language model from this plasmid's Addgene catalogue record and pLannotate feature annotations shown in this document.]
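Description:
pNC-BiFC-ED2 is an empty plant expression backbone built on the pGreen0029 binary vector and designed to accept two genes of interest by Nimble Cloning for bimolecular fluorescence complementation (BiFC) in plants. In E. coli it replicates from a high-copy ColE1/pUC-type origin and is selected with kanamycin through the backbone KanR (aph(3')-Ia) gene. The pSa origin is the pGreen element that supports replication in Agrobacterium. Nopaline-type left and right T-DNA border repeats delimit the region transferred to plant cells, which includes a NOS promoter–nptII (neo)–NOS terminator cassette as the plant selectable marker.

The payload consists of two convergently oriented expression units, each driven by an enhanced (duplicated-enhancer) CaMV 35S promoter followed by a TEV-type 5' leader and ending in a CaMV poly(A) signal. In the first unit, an N-terminal yellow fluorescent protein fragment (annotated as VN173, described by the depositor as nEYFP) precedes the cloning frame, so the inserted protein is tagged at its N-terminus. In the second, the cloning frame precedes a C-terminal fragment (annotated as VC155, cEYFP), giving a C-terminal tag. Each cloning frame holds a cat-promoter-driven ccdB toxin gene, which serves as a negative selection marker that is displaced when an insert is cloned in; this is why the empty vector must be maintained in a ccdB-tolerant strain. A chloramphenicol resistance gene sits between the two units.

Once two candidate interaction partners are inserted, both fusions are delivered on a single T-DNA. Interaction between them brings the fluorescent protein halves together and restores fluorescence. The record places the vector within a system for high-throughput gene functional analysis in plants.
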