Features (pLannotate 1.2.2; 35 found; start..end, strand, type, name):
      7..27      -  CDS            lacZα (fragment): LacZα fragment of β-galactosidase; lacZ fragment
    118..789     +  promoter       CaMV 35S promoter (enhanced): cauliflower mosaic virus 35S promoter with a duplicated enhancer region
    824..860     +  ncRNA          PK1-TEV CVMV: Accession: RF01102 - 5'-leader pseudoknot of TEV/CVMV
    932..1450    +  CDS            VN173: N-terminal fragment of mVenus for use in bimolecular fluorescence complementation (BiFC) (Kodama and Hu, 2010)
   1650..1752    +  promoter       cat promoter: promoter of the E. coli cat gene encoding chloramphenicol acetyltransferase
   1783..2085    +  CDS            ccdB: CCDB_ECOLI - Also known as G, letB, letD. Experimental evidence at protein level: Swiss-Prot protein existence level 1. Toxic component of a type II toxin-antitoxin (TA) system, functioning in plasmid maintainence. Responsible for the post- segregational killing (PSK) of plasmid-free cells, also referred to as a plasmid addiction system. Half-life of over 2 hours. Cell killing by CcdB is accompanied by filamentation, defects in chromosome and plasmid segregation, defects in cell division, formation of anucleate cells, decreased DNA synthesis and plasmid loss. Interferes with the activity of DN
   2203..2362    +  polyA_signal   CaMV poly(A) signal (fragment): cauliflower mosaic virus polyadenylation signal
   2470..3128    -  CDS            CmR: chloramphenicol acetyltransferase; cat; confers resistance to chloramphenicol
   3129..3221    -  promoter       cat promoter (fragment): promoter of the E. coli cat gene encoding chloramphenicol acetyltransferase
   3230..3389    -  polyA_signal   CaMV poly(A) signal (fragment): cauliflower mosaic virus polyadenylation signal
   3459..3649    -  CDS            VC155 (fragment): C-terminal fragment of mVenus for use in bimolecular fluorescence complementation (BiFC) (Kodama and Hu, 2010)
   3714..4016    -  CDS            ccdB: CCDB_ECOLI - Also known as G, letB, letD. Experimental evidence at protein level: Swiss-Prot protein existence level 1. Toxic component of a type II toxin-antitoxin (TA) system, functioning in plasmid maintainence. Responsible for the post- segregational killing (PSK) of plasmid-free cells, also referred to as a plasmid addiction system. Half-life of over 2 hours. Cell killing by CcdB is accompanied by filamentation, defects in chromosome and plasmid segregation, defects in cell division, formation of anucleate cells, decreased DNA synthesis and plasmid loss. Interferes with the activity of DN
   4047..4149    -  promoter       cat promoter: promoter of the E. coli cat gene encoding chloramphenicol acetyltransferase
   4399..4435    -  ncRNA          PK1-TEV CVMV: Accession: RF01102 - 5'-leader pseudoknot of TEV/CVMV
   4472..5143    -  promoter       CaMV 35S promoter (enhanced): cauliflower mosaic virus 35S promoter with a duplicated enhancer region
   5234..5255    +  CDS            lacZα (fragment): LacZα fragment of β-galactosidase; lacZ fragment
   5254..5314    -  misc_feature   MCS (fragment): pBluescript multiple cloning site
   5327..5345    -  promoter       T3 promoter: promoter for bacteriophage T3 RNA polymerase
   5390..5406    -  protein_bind   lac operator: The lac repressor binds to the lac operator to inhibit transcription in E. coli. This inhibition can be relieved by adding lactose or isopropyl-β-D-thiogalactopyranoside (IPTG). lac repressor encoded by lacI
   5414..5444    -  promoter       lac promoter: promoter for the E. coli lac operon
   5459..5480    -  protein_bind   CAP binding site: CAP binding activates transcription in the presence of cAMP. E. coli catabolite activator protein
   5493..5585    -  CDS            lacI (fragment): lac repressor; lacI; The lac repressor binds to the lac operator to inhibit transcription in E. coli. This inhibition can be relieved by adding lactose or isopropyl-β-D-thiogalactopyranoside (IPTG).
   5587..5711    -  rep_origin     RSF ori (fragment): Plasmids containing the RSF 1030 origin of replication can be propagated in E. coli cells that contain additional plasmids with compatible origins.
   5719..5743    +  misc_feature   RB T-DNA repeat: right border repeat from nopaline C58 T-DNA
   5894..6329    -  rep_origin     pSa ori: origin of replication from bacterial plasmid pSa
   6334..6435    -  CDS            TRA2_ECOLX (fragment): Protein predicted: Swiss-Prot protein existence level 4. Required for transposition of transposon Tn903. From Escherichia coli.
   6620..7435    +  CDS            KanR: aminoglycoside phosphotransferase; aph(3')-Ia; confers resistance to kanamycin in bacteria or G418 (Geneticin®) in eukaryotes
   7536..8124    +  rep_origin     ori: high-copy-number ColE1/pMB1/pBR322/pUC origin of replication
   8191..8213    +  misc_feature   LB T-DNA repeat: left border repeat from nopaline C58 T-DNA (truncated)
   8237..8489    -  terminator     NOS terminator: nopaline synthase terminator and poly(A) signal
   8532..9323    -  CDS            neo: KKA2_KLEPN - Also known as kan, nptII. Experimental evidence at protein level: Swiss-Prot protein existence level 1. Resistance to kanamycin, neomycin, paromomycin, ribostamycin, butirosin and gentamicin B. From Klebsiella pneumoniae.
   9357..9536    -  promoter       NOS promoter: nopaline synthase promoter
   9646..9801    -  CDS            lacZα (fragment): LacZα fragment of β-galactosidase; lacZ fragment
   9809..9827    +  promoter       T7 promoter: promoter for bacteriophage T7 RNA polymerase
   9836..7       -  misc_feature   MCS (fragment) (across the origin): pBluescript multiple cloning site
>Addgene plasmid #193427 | pNC-BiFC-ED2 | addgene full sequence | sequence record 380160 | Addgene NGS Result
AAGCTTGTTGTAAAACGACGGCCAGTGCCGGCGCGCCACCGGTCAACATGTGGAGCACGACACACTTGTC
TACTCCAAAAATATCAAAGATACAGTCTCAGAAGACCAAAGGGCAATTGAGACTTTTCAACAAAGGGTAA
TATCCGGAAACCTCCTCGGATTCCATTGCCCAGCTATCTGTCACTTTATTGTGAAGATAGTGGAAAAGGA
AGGTGGCTCCTACAAATGCCATCATTGCGATAAAGGAAAGGCCATCGTTGAAGATGCCTCTGCCGACAGT
GGTCCCAAAGATGGACCCCCACCCACGAGGAGCATCGTGGAAAAAGAAGACGTTCCAACCACGTCTTCAA
AGCAAGTGGATTGATGTGATAACATGGTGGAGCACGACACACTTGTCTACTCCAAAAATATCAAAGATAC
AGTCTCAGAAGACCAAAGGGCAATTGAGACTTTTCAACAAAGGGTAATATCCGGAAACCTCCTCGGATTC
CATTGCCCAGCTATCTGTCACTTTATTGTGAAGATAGTGGAAAAGGAAGGTGGCTCCTACAAATGCCATC
ATTGCGATAAAGGAAAGGCCATCGTTGAAGATGCCTCTGCCGACAGTGGTCCCAAAGATGGACCCCCACC
CACGAGGAGCATCGTGGAAAAAGAAGACGTTCCAACCACGTCTTCAAAGCAAGTGGATTGATGTGATATC
TCCACTGACGTAAGGGATGACGCACAATCCCACTATCCTTCGCAAGACCCTTCCTCTATATAAGGAAGTT
CATTTCATTTGGAGAGGACGTCGAGAGTTCTCAACACAACATATACAAAACAAACGAATCTCAAGCAATC
AAGCATTCTACTTCTATTGCAGCAATTTAAATCATTTCTTTTAAAGCAAAAGCAATTTTCTGAAAATTTT
CACCATTTACGAACGATAGCCATGGTGAGCAAGGGCGAGGAGCTGTTCACCGGGGTGGTGCCCATCCTGG
TCGAGCTGGACGGCGACGTAAACGGCCACAAGTTCAGCGTGTCCGGCGAGGGCGAGGGCGATGCCACCTA
CGGCAAGCTGACCCTGAAGTTCATCTGCACCACCGGCAAGCTGCCCGTGCCCTGGCCCACCCTCGTGACC
ACCTTCGGCTACGGCCTGCAGTGCTTCGCCCGCTACCCCGACCACATGAAGCAGCACGACTTCTTCAAGT
CCGCCATGCCCGAAGGCTACGTCCAGGAGCGCACCATCTTCTTCAAGGACGACGGCAACTACAAGACCCG
CGCCGAGGTGAAGTTCGAGGGCGACACCCTGGTGAACCGCATCGAGCTGAAGGGCATCGACTTCAAGGAG
GACGGCAACATCCTGGGGCACAAGCTGGAGTACAACTACAACAGCCACAACGTCTATATCATGGCCGACA
AGCAGAAGAACGGCATCAAGGTGAACTTCAAGATCCGCCACAACATCGAGGACTCCGGACTCAGATCTCA
GTGGTCTCTGTCCAGTCCTGGCCTCGTCGGCCATTCTCGACTAAGTTGGCAGCATCACCCGACGCACTTT
GCGCCGAATAAATACCTGTGACGGAAGATCACTTCGCAGAATAAATAAATCCTGGTGTCCCTGTTGATAC
CGGGAAGCCCTGGGCCAACTTTTGGCGAAAATGAGACGTTGATCGGCACGTAAGAGGTTCCAACTTTCAC
CATAATGAAATAAGATCACTACCGGGCGTATTTTTTGAGTTATCGAGATTTTCAGGAGCTAAGGAAGCTA
AACTTTTGCTGACGAGAACAGGGACTGGTGAAATGCAGTTTAAGGTTTACACCTATAAAAGAGAGAGCCG
TTATCGTCTGTTTGTGGATGTACAGAGTGATATTATTGACACGCCTGGGCGACGGATGGTGATCCCCCTG
GCCAGTGCACGTCTGCTGTCAGATAAAGTCTCCCGTGAACTTTACCCGGTGGTGCATATCGGGGATGAAA
GCTGGCGCATGATGACCACCGATATGGCCAGTGTGCCGGTATCCGTTATCGGGGAAGAAGTGGCTGATCT
CAGCCACCGCGAAAATGACATCAAAAACGCCATTAACCTGATGTTCTGGGGAATATAAATGTCAGGCTCC
CTTATACACAGGGCCAGTCTGGCCACTTGTGGTCTGCTGAGACCCTGATCTAGAGTCCGCAAAAATCACC
AGTCTCTCTCTACAAATCTATCTCTCTCTATTTTTCTCCAGAATAATGTGTGAGTAGTTCCCAGATAAGG
GAATTAGGGTTCTTATAGGGTTTCGCTCATGTGTTGAGCATATAAGAAACCCTTAGTATGTATTTGTATT
TGTAAAATACTTCTATCAATAAAATTTCTAATTCCTAAAACCAAAATCCAGTGACGCTTATGGGACCGAC
ATATCAGTATATATTCTTATACCGCAAAAATCAGCGCGCAAATACGCATACTGTTATCTGGCTTTTAGTA
AGCCGGATCCACGCGGCGTTTACGCCCCCCCTGCCACTCATCGCAGTACTGTTGTAATTCATTAAGCATT
CTGCCGACATGGAAGCCATCACAAACGGCATGATGAACCTGAATCGCCAGCGGCATCAGCACCTTGTCGC
CTTGCGTATAATATTTGCCCATGGTGAAAACGGGGGCGAAGAAGTTGTCCATATTGGCCACGTTTAAATC
AAAACTGGTGAAACTCACCCAGGGATTGGCTGAGACGAAAAACATATTCTCAATAAACCCTTTAGGGAAA
TAGGCCAGGTTTTCACCGTAACACGCCACATCTTGCGAATATATGTGTAGAAACTGCCGGAAATCGTCGT
GGTATTCACTCCAGAGCGATGAAAACGTTTCAGTTTGCTCATGGAAAACGGTGTAACAAGGGTGAACACT
ATCCCATATCACCAGCTCACCGTCTTTCATTGCCATACGGAACTCCGGATGAGCATTCATCAGGCGGGCA
AGAATGTGAATAAAGGCCGGATAAAACTTGTGCTTATTTTTCTTTACGGTCTTTAAAAAGGCCGTAATAT
CCAGCTGAACGGTCTGGTTATAGGTACATTGAACAACTGACTGAAATGCCTCAAAATGTTCTTTACGATG
CCATTGGGATATATCAACGGTGGTATATCCAGTGATTTTTTTCTCCATTTTAGCTTCCTTAGCTCCTGAA
AATCTCGATAACTCAAAAAATACGCCCGGTAGTGATCTTATTTCATTATGGTGAAAGTTGGAACCTCTTA
CCGGGCGTCACTGGATTTTGGTTTTAGGAATTAGAAATTTTATTGATAGAAGTATTTTACAAATACAAAT
ACATACTAAGGGTTTCTTATATGCTCAACACATGAGCGAAACCCTATAAGAACCCTAATTCCCTTATCTG
GGAACTACTCACACATTATTCTGGAGAAAAATAGAGAGAGATAGATTTGTAGAGAGAGACTGGTGATTTT
TGCGGACTCTAGATCAGGTGGATCTTCACTTGTACAGCTCGTCCATGCCGAGAGTGATCCCGGCGGCGGT
CACGAACTCCAGCAGGACCATGTGATCGCGCTTCTCGTTGGGGTCTTTGCTCAGGGCGGACTGGTAGCTC
AGGTAGTGGTTGTCGGGCAGCAGCACGGGGCCGTCGCCGATGGGGGTGTTCTGCTGGTAGTGGTCGGCGA
GCTGCACGCTGCCCCACTGGAAACATCCAGGTCTGGCCAGACTGGCCCTGTGTATAAGGGAGCCTGACAT
TTATATTCCCCAGAACATCAGGTTAATGGCGTTTTTGATGTCATTTTCGCGGTGGCTGAGATCAGCCACT
TCTTCCCCGATAACGGATACCGGCACACTGGCCATATCGGTGGTCATCATGCGCCAGCTTTCATCCCCGA
TATGCACCACCGGGTAAAGTTCACGGGAGACTTTATCTGACAGCAGACGTGCACTGGCCAGGGGGATCAC
CATCCGTCGCCCAGGCGTGTCAATAATATCACTCTGTACATCCACAAACAGACGATAACGGCTCTCTCTT
TTATAGGTGTAAACCTTAAACTGCATTTCACCAGTCCCTGTTCTCGTCAGCAAAAGTTTAGCTTCCTTAG
CTCCTGAAAATCTCGATAACTCAAAAAATACGCCCGGTAGTGATCTTATTTCATTATGGTGAAAGTTGGA
ACCTCTTACGTGCCGATCAACGTCTCATTTTCGCCAAAAGTTGGCCCAGGGCTTCCCGGTATCAACAGGG
ACACCAGGATTTATTTATTCTGCGAAGTGATCTTCCGTCACAGGTATTTATTCGGCGCAAAGTGCGTCGG
GTGATGCTGCCAACTTAGTCGAGAATGGCCGACGAGGCCACGCATGGTCGAGCCAACTCTGCTATCGTTC
GTAAATGGTGAAAATTTTCAGAAAATTGCTTTTGCTTTAAAAGAAATGATTTAAATTGCTGCAATAGAAG
TAGAATGCTTGATTGCTTGAGATTCGTTTGTTTTGTATATGTTGTGTTGAGAACTCTCGACGTCCTCTCC
AAATGAAATGAACTTCCTTATATAGAGGAAGGGTCTTGCGAAGGATAGTGGGATTGTGCGTCATCCCTTA
CGTCAGTGGAGATATCACATCAATCCACTTGCTTTGAAGACGTGGTTGGAACGTCTTCTTTTTCCACGAT
GCTCCTCGTGGGTGGGGGTCCATCTTTGGGACCACTGTCGGCAGAGGCATCTTCAACGATGGCCTTTCCT
TTATCGCAATGATGGCATTTGTAGGAGCCACCTTCCTTTTCCACTATCTTCACAATAAAGTGACAGATAG
CTGGGCAATGGAATCCGAGGAGGTTTCCGGATATTACCCTTTGTTGAAAAGTCTCAATTGCCCTTTGGTC
TTCTGAGACTGTATCTTTGATATTTTTGGAGTAGACAAGTGTGTCGTGCTCCACCATGTTATCACATCAA
TCCACTTGCTTTGAAGACGTGGTTGGAACGTCTTCTTTTTCCACGATGCTCCTCGTGGGTGGGGGTCCAT
CTTTGGGACCACTGTCGGCAGAGGCATCTTCAACGATGGCCTTTCCTTTATCGCAATGATGGCATTTGTA
GGAGCCACCTTCCTTTTCCACTATCTTCACAATAAAGTGACAGATAGCTGGGCAATGGAATCCGAGGAGG
TTTCCGGATATTACCCTTTGTTGAAAAGTCTCAATTGCCCTTTGGTCTTCTGAGACTGTATCTTTGATAT
TTTTGGAGTAGACAAGTGTGTCGTGCTCCACATGTTGACCGGTGGCGCGCCGGCACTGGCCGTCGTTTTA
CAACGAATTCCTGCAGCCCGGGGGATCCACTAGTTCTAGAGCGGCCGCCACCGCGGTGGAGCTCCAGCTT
TTGTTCCCTTTAGTGAGGGTTAATTGCGCGCTTGGCGTAATCATGGTCATAGCTGTTTCCTGTGTGAAAT
TGTTATCCGCTCACAATTCCACACAACATACGAGCCGGAAGCATAAAGTGTAAAGCCTGGGGTGCCTAAT
GAGTGAGCTAACTCACATTAATTGCGTTGCGCTCACTGCCCGCTTTCCAGTCGGGAAACCTGTCGTGCCA
GCTGCATTAATGAATCGGCCAACGCGCGGGGAGAGGCGGTTTGCGTATTGGGCGCTCTTCCGCTTCCTCG
CTCACTGACTCGCTGCGCTCGGTCGTTCGGCTGCGGCGAGCGGTATCAGCTCACTCAAAGGCGGTAATAC
GGTTATCCACAGAATCAGGGGATAACGCAGGAAAGAACATGAAGGCCTTGACAGGATATATTGGCGGGTA
AACTAAGTCGCTGTATGTGTTTGTTTGAGATCTAATTCCGGGGATCGGAAATCCAGAAGCCCGAGAGGTT
GCCGCCTTTCGGGCTTTTTCTTTTTCAAAAAAAAAAATTTATAAAACGATCTGTTGCGGCCGGCCGCCGG
GTTGTGGGCAAAGGCGCTCGACGGTGGGCAACCGCTTGCGGTTGTCCACGGGCGGAGCCGGTGCGCGTAG
CGCATTGTCCACAAGCCAAGGGCGACCAATAATTGATATATATATTCATAATTGAAAAGCTAATTGAACA
TACTACTTGCTGTAACTACTTGCCGGAGCGAGGGGTGTTTGCAAGCTGTTGATCTGAAAGGGCTATTAGC
GTTCTCACGTGCCTTTTTGATTAGCGATTTCACGTGACCTTATTAGCGATTTCACGTACTCCGATTAGCG
ATTTCACGTACCCTGATTAGCGATTTCACGTGGATAGTTTTTGGAGCGGGCCGGAAAGCCCCGTGAATCA
AGGCTTTGCGGGGCATTAGCGGTTTCACGTGGATAACTACCCTCTATCCACAGGCTTCCGGGGATAAAAA
AGCCCGCTCGACGGCGGGCTGTTGGATGGGGATCGCCTGAATCGCCCCATCATCCAGCCAGAAAGTGAGG
GAGCCACGGTTGATGAGAGCTTTGTTGTAGGTGGACCAGTTGGTGATTTTGAACTTTTGCTTTGCCACGG
AACGGTCTGCGTTGTCGGGAAGATGCGTGATCTGATCCTTCAACTCAGCAAAAGTTCGATTTATTCAACA
AAGCCACGTTGTGGCTCAAAATCTCTGATGTTACATTGCACAAGATAAAAATATATCATCATGAACAATA
AAACTGTCTGCTTACATAAACAGTAATACAAGGGGTGTTATGAGCCATATTCAACGGGAAACGTCTTGCT
CAAGGCCGCGATTAAATTCCAACATGGATGCTGATTTATATGGGTATAAATGGGCTCGCGATAATGTCGG
GCAATCAGGTGCGACAATCTACCGATTGTATGGGAAGCCCGATGCGCCAGAGTTGTTTCTGAAACATGGC
AAAGGTAGCGTTGCCAATGATGTTACAGATGAGATGGTCAGACTAAACTGGCTGACGGAATTTATGCCTC
TTCCGACCATCAAGCATTTTATCCGTACTCCTGATGATGCATGGTTACTCACCACTGCGATCCCAGGGAA
AACAGCATTCCAGGTATTAGAAGAATATCCTGATTCAGGTGAAAATATTGTTGATGCGCTGGCAGTGTTC
CTGCGCCGGTTGCATTCGATTCCTGTTTGTAATTGTCCTTTTAACAGCGATCGCGTATTTCGTCTCGCTC
AGGCGCAATCACGAATGAATAACGGTTTGGTTGATGCGAGTGATTTTGATGACGAGCGTAATGGCTGGCC
TGTTGAACAAGTCTGGAAAGAAATGCATAAACTTTTGCCATTCTCACCGGATTCAGTCGTCACTCATGGT
GATTTCTCACTTGATAACCTTATTTTTGACGAGGGGAAATTAATAGGTTGTATTGATGTTGGACGAGTCG
GAATCGCAGACCGATACCAGGATCTTGCCATCCTATGGAACTGCCTCGGTGAGTTTTCTCCTTCATTACA
GAAACGGCTTTTTCAAAAATATGGTATTGATAATCCTGATATGAATAAATTGCAGTTTCATTTGATGCTC
GATGAGTTTTTCTAATCAGAATTGGTTAATTGGTTGTAACCATGACCAAAATCCCTTAACGTGAGTTTTC
GTTCCACTGAGCGTCAGACCCCGTAGAAAAGATCAAAGGATCTTCTTGAGATCCTTTTTTTCTGCGCGTA
ATCTGCTGCTTGCAAACAAAAAAACCACCGCTACCAGCGGTGGTTTGTTTGCCGGATCAAGAGCTACCAA
CTCTTTTTCCGAAGGTAACTGGCTTCAGCAGAGCGCAGATACCAAATACTGTTCTTCTAGTGTAGCCGTA
GTTAGGCCACCACTTCAAGAACTCTGTAGCACCGCCTACATACCTCGCTCTGCTAATCCTGTTACCAGTG
GCTGCTGCCAGTGGCGATAAGTCGTGTCTTACCGGGTTGGACTCAAGACGATAGTTACCGGATAAGGCGC
AGCGGTCGGGCTGAACGGGGGGTTCGTGCACACAGCCCAGCTTGGAGCGAACGACCTACACCGAACTGAG
ATACCTACAGCGTGAGCTATGAGAAAGCGCCACGCTTCCCGAAGGGAGAAAGGCGGACAGGTATCCGGTA
AGCGGCAGGGTCGGAACAGGAGAGCGCACGAGGGAGCTTCCAGGGGGAAACGCCTGGTATCTTTATAGTC
CTGTCGGGTTTCGCCACCTCTGACTTGAGCGTCGATTTTTGTGATGCTCGTCAGGGGGGCGGAGCCTATG
GAAAAACGCCAGCAACGCGGCCTTTTTACGGTTCCTGGCCTTTTGCTGGCCTTTTGCTCACATGAGATCT
TGGCAGGATATATTGTGGTGTAACGTTATCAGCTTGCATGCCGGTCGATCTAGTAACATAGATGACACCG
CGCGCGATAATTTATCCTAGTTTGCGCGCTATATTTTGTTTTCTATCGCGTATTAAATGTATAATTGCGG
GACTCTAATCATAAAAACCCATCTCATAAATAACGTCATGCATTACATGTTAATTATTACATGCTTAACG
TAATTCAACAGAAATTATATGATAATCATCGCAAGACCGGCAACAGGATTCAATCTTAAGAAACTTTATT
GCCAAATGTTTGAACGATCTGCTTGACTCTAGCTAGAGTCCGAACCCCAGAGTCCCGCTCAGAAGAACTC
GTCAAGAAGGCGATAGAAGGCGATGCGCTGCGAATCGGGAGCGGCGATACCGTAAAGCACGAGGAAGCGG
TCAGCCCATTCGCCGCCAAGCTCTTCAGCAATATCACGGGTAGCCAACGCTATGTCCTGATAGCGGTCCG
CCACACCCAGCCGGCCACAGTCGATGAATCCAGAAAAGCGGCCATTTTCCACCATGATATTCGGCAAGCA
GGCATCGCCGTGGGTCACGACGAGATCCTCGCCGTCGGGCATCCGCGCCTTGAGCCTGGCGAACAGTTCG
GCTGGCGCGAGCCCCTGATGCTCTTCGTCCAGATCATCCTGATCGACAAGACCGGCTTCCATCCGAGTAC
GTGCTCGCTCGATGCGATGTTTCGCTTGGTGGTCGAATGGGCAGGTAGCCGGATCAAGCGTATGCAGCCG
CCGCATTGCATCAGCCATGATGGATACTTTCTCGGCAGGAGCAAGGTGAGATGACAGGAGATCCTGCCCC
GGCACTTCGCCCAATAGCAGCCAGTCCCTTCCCGCTTCAGTGACAACGTCGAGCACAGCTGCGCAAGGAA
CGCCCGTCGTGGCCAGCCACGATAGCCGCGCTGCCTCGTCTTGGAGTTCATTCAGGGCACCGGACAGGTC
GGTCTTGACAAAAAGAACCGGGCGCCCCTGCGCTGACAGCCGGAACACGGCGGCATCAGAGCAGCCGATT
GTCTGTTGTGCCCAGTCATAGCCGAATAGCCTCTCCACCCAAGCGGCCGGAGAACCTGCGTGCAATCCAT
CTTGTTCAATCATGCCTCGATCGAGTTGAGAGTGAATATGAGACTCTAATTGGATACCGAGGGGAATTTA
TGGAACGTCAGTGGAGCATTTTTGACAAGAAATATTTGCTAGCTGATAGTGACCTTAGGCGACTTTTGAA
CGCGCAATAATGGTTTCTGACGTATGTGCTTAGCTCATTAAACTCCAGAAACCCGCGGCTCAGTGGCTCC
TTCAACGTTGCGGTTCTGTCAGTTCCAAACGTAAAACGGCTTGTCCCGCGTCATCGGCGGGGGTCATAAC
GTGACTCCCTTAATTCTCCGCTCATGATCGATAACATTAACGCTTACAATTTCCATTCGCCATTCAGGCT
GCGCAACTGTTGGGAAGGGCGATCGGTGCGGGCCTCTTCGCTATTACGCCAGCTGGCGAAAGGGGGATGT
GCTGCAAGGCGATTAAGTTGGGTAACGCCAGGGTTTTCCCAGTCACGACGTTGTAAAACGACGGCCAGTG
AGCGCGCGTAATACGACTCACTATAGGGCGAATTGGGTACCGGGCCCCCCCTCGAGGTCGACGGTATCGA
T
